>Addgene plasmid #148578 | pT7-EGFP-C1-HsGIGYF2_1-180_AE | addgene full sequence | sequence record 498771 | Addgene NGS Result
TAGTTATTAATAGTAATCAATTACGGGGTCATTAGTTCATAGCCCATATATGGAGTTCCGCGTTACATAA
CTTACGGTAAATGGCCCGCCTGGCTGACCGCCCAACGACCCCCGCCCATTGACGTCAATAATGACGTATG
TTCCCATAGTAACGCCAATAGGGACTTTCCATTGACGTCAATGGGTGGAGTATTTACGGTAAACTGCCCA
CTTGGCAGTACATCAAGTGTATCATATGCCAAGTACGCCCCCTATTGACGTCAATGACGGTAAATGGCCC
GCCTGGCATTATGCCCAGTACATGACCTTATGGGACTTTCCTACTTGGCAGTACATCTACGTATTAGTCA
TCGCTATTACCATGGTGATGCGGTTTTGGCAGTACATCAATGGGCGTGGATAGCGGTTTGACTCACGGGG
ATTTCCAAGTCTCCACCCCATTGACGTCAATGGGAGTTTGTTTTGGCACCAAAATCAACGGGACTTTCCA
AAATGTCGTAACAACTCCGCCCCATTGACGCAAATGGGCGGTAGGCGTGTACGGTGGGAGGTCTATATAA
GCAGAGCTCTCTGGCTAACTAGAGAACCCACTGCTTACTGGCTTATCGAAATTAATACGACTCACTATAG
GGAGACCCAAGCTCTAGCGCTACCGGTCGCCACCATGGTGAGCAAGGGCGAGGAGCTGTTCACCGGGGTG
GTGCCCATCCTGGTCGAGCTGGACGGCGACGTAAACGGCCACAAGTTCAGCGTGTCCGGCGAGGGCGAGG
GCGATGCCACCTACGGCAAGCTGACCCTGAAGTTCATCTGCACCACCGGCAAGCTGCCCGTGCCCTGGCC
CACCCTCGTGACCACCCTGACCTACGGCGTGCAGTGCTTCAGCCGCTACCCCGACCACATGAAGCAGCAC
GACTTCTTCAAGTCCGCCATGCCCGAAGGCTACGTCCAGGAGCGCACCATCTTCTTCAAGGACGACGGCA
ACTACAAGACCCGCGCCGAGGTGAAGTTCGAGGGCGACACCCTGGTGAACCGCATCGAGCTGAAGGGCAT
CGACTTCAAGGAGGACGGCAACATCCTGGGGCACAAGCTGGAGTACAACTACAACAGCCACAACGTCTAT
ATCATGGCCGACAAGCAGAAGAACGGCATCAAGGTGAACTTCAAGATCCGCCACAACATCGAGGACGGCA
GCGTGCAGCTCGCCGACCACTACCAGCAGAACACCCCCATCGGCGACGGCCCCGTGCTGCTGCCCGACAA
CCACTACCTGAGCACCCAGTCCGCCCTGAGCAAAGACCCCAACGAGAAGCGCGATCACATGGTCCTGCTG
GAGTTCGTGACCGCCGCCGGGATCACTCTCGGCATGGACGAGCTGTACAAGTCCGGACTCAGATCTCGAG
CTATGGCAGCGGAAACGCAGACACTGAACTTTGGGCCTGAATGGCTCCGAGCTCTGTCCAGTGGTGGGAG
TATTACATCCCCTCCTCTTTCTCCAGCATTGCCGAAGTATAAATTAGCAGATTATCGTTACGGCAGAGAA
GAAATGTTAGCACTTTTCCTTAAAGACAACAAGATACCTTCAGACCTTCTGGATAAAGAATTTCTGCCTA
TCCTCCAGGAGGAACCCCTTCCACCATTGGCTCTGGTACCCTTTACAGAAGAAGAACAGAGAAACTTTTC
CATGTCTGTAAATAGTGCTGCTGTCCTGCGATTGACAGGACGAGGAGGAGGAGGAACAGTGGTGGGGGCT
CCTAGAGGTCGAAGTTCTTCAAGAGGGCGAGGCAGAGGCAGAGGTGAATGTGGTTTCTACCAAAGAAGTT
TTGATGAAGTAGAGGGTGTTTTTGGTCGAGGAGGTGGCAGAGAAATGCATAGATCGCAGAGCTGGGAGGA
AAGGGGTGACAGACGTTTTGAAAAACCAGGACGAAAAGATGTAGGGAGACCATGAGGATCCACCGGATCT
AGATAACTGATCATAATCAGCCATACCACATTTGTAGAGGTTTTACTTGCTTTAAAAAACCTCCCACACC
TCCCCCTGAACCTGAAACATAAAATGAATGCAATTGTTGTTGTTAACTTGTTTATTGCAGCTTATAATGG
TTACAAATAAAGCAATAGCATCACAAATTTCACAAATAAAGCATTTTTTTCACTGCATTCTAGTTGTGGT
TTGTCCAAACTCATCAATGTATCTTAACGCGTAAATTGTAAGCGTTAATATTTTGTTAAAATTCGCGTTA
AATTTTTGTTAAATCAGCTCATTTTTTAACCAATAGGCCGAAATCGGCAAAATCCCTTATAAATCAAAAG
AATAGACCGAGATAGGGT
[37 nt withheld, positions 2329-2365]
AAAGAACGTGGACTCCAACGTCAAAGG
[49 nt withheld, positions 2393-2441]
T
[91 nt withheld, positions 2443-2533]
G
[124 nt withheld, positions 2535-2658]
CAGGTGGCACTTTTCGGGGAAATGTGCGCGGAACCCCTATTTGTTTATTTTTCTAAATACATTCAAATAT
GTATCCGCTCATGAGACAATAACCCTGATAAATGCTTCAATAATATTGAAAAAGGAAGAGTCCTGAGGCG
GAAAGAACCAGCTGTGGAATGTGTGTCAGTTAGGGTGTGGAAAGTCCCCAGGCTCCCCAGCAGGCAGAAG
TATGCAAAGCATGCATCTCAATTAGTCAGCAACCAGGTGTGGAAAGTCCCCAGGCTCCCCAGCAGGCAGA
AGTATGCAAAGCATGCATCTCAATTAGTCAGCAACCATAGTCCCGCCCCTAACTCCGCCCATCCCGCCCC
TAACTCCGCCCAGTTCCGCCCATTCTCCGCCCCATGGCTGACTAATTTTTTTTATTTATGCAGAGGCCGA
GGCCGCCTCGGCCTCTGAGCTATTCCAGAAGTAGTGAGGAGGCTTTTTTGGAGGCCTAGGCTTTTGCAAA
GATCGATCAAGAGACAGGATGAGGATCGTTTCGCATGATTGAACAAGATGGATTGCACGCAGGTTCTCCG
GCCGCTTGGGTGGAGAGGCTATTCGGCTATGACTGGGCACAACAGACAATCGGCTGCTCTGATGCCGCCG
TGTTCCGGCTGTCAGCGCAGGGGCGCCCGGTTCTTTTTGTCAAGACCGACCTGTCCGGTGCCCTGAATGA
ACTGCAAGACGAGGCAGCGCGGCTATCGTGGCTGGCCACGACGGGCGTTCCTTGCGCAGCTGTGCTCGAC
GTTGTCACTGAAGCGGGAAGGGACTGGCTGCTATTGGGCGAAGTGCCGGGGCAGGATCTCCTGTCATCTC
ACCTTGCTCCTGCCGAGAAAGTATCCATCATGGCTGATGCAATGCGGCGGCTGCATACGCTTGATCCGGC
TACCTGCCCATTCGACCACCAAGCGAAACATCGCATCGAGCGAGCACGTACTCGGATGGAAGCCGGTCTT
GTCGATCAGGATGATCTGGACGAAGAGCATCAGGGGCTCGCGCCAGCCGAACTGTTCGCCAGGCTCAAGG
CGAGCATGCCCGACGGCGAGGATCTCGTCGTGACCCATGGCGATGCCTGCTTGCCGAATATCATGGTGGA
AAATGGCCGCTTTTCTGGATTCATCGACTGTGGCCGGCTGGGTGTGGCGGACCGCTATCAGGACATAGCG
TTGGCTACCCGTGATATTGCTGAAGAGCTTGGCGGCGAATGGGCTGACCGCTTCCTCGTGCTTTACGGTA
TCGCCGCTCCCGATTCGCAGCGCATCGCCTTCTATCGCCTTCTTGACGAGTTCTTCTGAGCGGGACTCTG
GGGTTCGAAATGACCGACCAAGCGACGCCCAACCTGCCATCACGAGATTTCGATTCCACCGCCGCCTTCT
ATGAAAGGTTGGGCTTCGGAATCGTTTTCCGGGACGCCGGCTGGATGATCCTCCAGCGCGGGGATCTCAT
GCTGGAGTTCTTCGCCCACCCTAGGGGGAGGCTAACTGAAACACGGAAGGAGACAATACCGGAAGGAACC
CGCGCTATGACGGCAATAAAAAGACAGAATAAAACGCACGGTGTTGGGTCGTTTGTTCATAAACGCGGGG
TTCGGTCCCAGGGCTGGCACTCTGTCGATACCCCACCGAGACCCCATTGGGGCCAATACGCCCGCGTTTC
TTCCTTTTCCCCACCCCACCCCCCAAGTTCGGGTGAAGGCCCAGGGCTCGCAGCCAACGTCGGGGCGGCA
GGCCCTGCCATAGCCTCAGGTTACTCATATATACTTTAGATTGATTTAAAACTTCATTTTTAATTTAAAA
GGATCTAGGTGAAGATCCTTTTTGATAATCTCATGACCAAAATCCCTTAACGTGAGTTTTCGTTCCACTG
AGCGTCAGACCCCGTAGAAAAGATCAAAGGATCTTCTTGAGATCCTTTTTTTCTGCGCGTAATCTGCTGC
TTGCAAACAAAAAAACCACCGCTACCAGCGGTGGTTTGTTTGCCGGATCAAGAGCTACCAACTCTTTTTC
CGAAGGTAACTGGCTTCAGCAGAGCGCAGATACCAAATACTGTTCTTCTAGTGTAGCCGTAGTTAGGCCA
CCACTTCAAGAACTCTGTAGCACCGCCTACATACCTCGCTCTGCTAATCCTGTTACCAGTGGCTGCTGCC
AGTGGCGATAAGTCGTGTCTTACCGGGTTGGACTCAAGACGATAGTTACCGGATAAGGCGCAGCGGTCGG
GCTGAACGGGGGGTTCGTGCACACAGCCCAGCTTGGAGCGAACGACCTACACCGAACTGAGATACCTACA
GCGTGAGCTATGAGAAAGCGCCACGCTTCCCGAAGGGAGAAAGGCGGACAGGTATCCGGTAAGCGGCAGG
GTCGGAACAGGAGAGCGCACGAGGGAGCTTCCAGGGGGAAACGCCTGGTATCTTTATAGTCCTGTCGGGT
TTCGCCACCTCTGACTTGAGCGTCGATTTTTGTGATGCTCGTCAGGGGGGCGGAGCCTATGGAAAAACGC
CAGCAACGCGGCCTTTTTACGGTTCCTGGCCTTTTGCTGGCCTTTTGCTCACATGTTCTTTCCTGCGTTA
TCCCCTGATTCTGTGGATAACCGTATTACCGCCATGCAT
Features (pLannotate 1.2.2; 17 found; start..end, strand, type, name):
     61..364     +  enhancer       CMV enhancer: human cytomegalovirus immediate early enhancer
    365..568     +  promoter       CMV promoter: human cytomegalovirus (CMV) immediate early promoter
    564..597     +  LTR            5' LTR (truncated) (fragment): truncated 5' long terminal repeat (LTR) from HIV-1
    613..631     +  promoter       T7 promoter: promoter for bacteriophage T7 RNA polymerase
    665..1381    +  CDS            EGFP: EGFP is a basic (constitutively fluorescent) green fluorescent protein published in 1996, derived from Aequorea victoria. It is reported to be a rapidly-maturing weak dimer with moderate acid sensitivity.
   1382..1402    +  misc_feature   MCS (fragment): multiple cloning site
   1403..1942    +  CDS            GIGYF2 (fragment): GGYF2_HUMAN - Also known as KIAA0642 From Homo sapiens (Human).
   1968..2052    +  CDS            large T antigen (fragment): large T antigen from SV40 (simian virus 40)
   2075..2196    +  polyA_signal   SV40 poly(A) signal: SV40 polyadenylation signal
   2230..2658    -  rep_origin     f1 ori (sequence partly withheld): f1 bacteriophage origin of replication; arrow indicates direction of (+) strand synthesis
   2685..2789    +  promoter       AmpR promoter: bla
   2791..3148    +  promoter       SV40 promoter: SV40 enhancer and early promoter
   3183..3977    +  CDS            NeoR/KanR: aminoglycoside phosphotransferase from Tn5; aph(3')-II (or nptII); confers resistance to neomycin, kanamycin, and G418 (Geneticin®)
   3998..4150    +  CDS            ble (fragment): BLE_KLEPN - Experimental evidence at protein level: Swiss-Prot protein existence level 1. Binding protein with a strong affinity to the bleomycin family of antibiotics. Binds to CL990; an antimitotic-antibiotic compound. From Klebsiella pneumoniae.
   4209..4256    +  polyA_signal   HSV TK poly(A) signal: herpes simplex virus thymidine kinase polyadenylation signal (Cole and Stacy, 1985)
   4347..4363    -  polyA_signal   bGH poly(A) signal (fragment): bovine growth hormone polyadenylation signal
   4585..5173    +  rep_origin     ori: high-copy-number ColE1/pMB1/pBR322/pUC origin of replication
