[The description below was written by a language model from this plasmid's Addgene catalogue record and pLannotate feature annotations shown in this document.]
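Description:
pT7-EGFP-C1-HsGIGYF2_1-180_AE is a 5.3 kb mammalian expression plasmid that produces an N-terminal fragment of human GIGYF2 (residues 1–180) fused to the C-terminus of EGFP. The catalogue lists the backbone as unknown, but the name and feature layout are consistent with an EGFP-C1-type vector modified to carry a T7 promoter. It replicates in E. coli at high copy from a ColE1/pUC-type origin and also carries an f1 origin for single-stranded DNA production. Selection relies on a single Tn5 NeoR/KanR gene placed behind tandem bacterial (bla-type) and SV40 early promoters and terminated by the HSV TK polyadenylation signal. This gene gives kanamycin resistance in bacteria and can give G418 resistance in transfected mammalian cells.

The expression cassette is driven by the CMV immediate-early enhancer and promoter. A T7 promoter sits just upstream of the open reading frame, which would also allow transcription by T7 RNA polymerase, for example in vitro. The EGFP coding sequence is followed by a short remnant of the multiple cloning site, then the 540 bp GIGYF2 fragment, and the transcript ends at the SV40 poly(A) signal. Several short annotated fragments (HIV-1 LTR, SV40 large T antigen, ble, bGH poly(A)) are probably incidental sequence matches to backbone regions rather than functional elements.

The depositor states that the insert corresponds to the canonical human GIGYF2 reference sequence. The associated publication concerns how GIGYF1/2 proteins use auxiliary sequences to bind 4EHP selectively and repress target mRNAs. This suggests the GFP-tagged fragment was used for interaction or localisation studies in human cells, although the record itself states only mammalian expression as the purpose.
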