Addgene plasmid #148578: pT7-EGFP-C1-HsGIGYF2_1-180_AE
Purpose: Mammalian Expression of HsGIGYF2_1-180
Depositing lab: Elisa Izaurralde. Depositing organization: Max Planck Institute for Developmental Biology. Publication: GIGYF1/2 proteins use auxiliary sequences to selectively bind to 4EHP and repress target mRNA expression. Peter D, Weber R, Sandmeir F, Wohlbold L, Helms S, Bawankar P, Valkov E, Igreja C, Izaurralde E. Genes Dev. 2017 Jun 1;31(11):1147-1161. doi: 10.1101/gad.299420.117. Epub 2017 Jul 11. PubMed 28698298.
Backbone
  Vector backbone: Unknown
  Vector type: Mammalian Expression
Growth in bacteria
  Bacterial resistance: Kanamycin, 50 μg/mL
  Growth temperature: 37°C
  Growth strain: DH5alpha
  Copy number: High Copy
Gene/Insert
  Gene/Insert name: HsGIGYF2_1-180
  Species: H. sapiens (human)
  Entrez Gene: GIGYF2 (a.k.a. GYF2, PARK11, PERQ2, PERQ3, TNRC15)
  Cloning method: Unknown
Terms and licenses: Academic/Nonprofit Terms; Industry Terms: Not Available to Industry
Depositor comments: sequence of NCBI: NM_015575.3 or Uniprot.: Q6Y7W6-1 Plasmids from this collection were made available to the research community and donated after the lab closed. Please note that the sequence provided by the depositing laboratory may be theoretical/predicted or based on Sanger sequencing results. There may be discrepancies between sequencing results obtained by Addgene and the depositor sequence. If an Addgene verified sequence is not available, please contact before placing your order to request that our lab fully sequence the plasmid.
How to cite: pT7-EGFP-C1-HsGIGYF2_1-180_AE was a gift from Elisa Izaurralde (Addgene plasmid # 148578 ; http://n2t.net/addgene:148578 ; RRID:Addgene_148578)
